>Addgene plasmid #142382 | TFORF1365 | addgene full sequence | sequence record 391444 | Addgene NGS Result
TTAATGTAGTCTTATGCAATACTCTTGTAGTCTTGCAACATGGTAACGATGAGTTAGCAACATGCCTTAC
AAGGAGAGAAAAAGCACCGTGCATGCCGATTGGTGGAAGTAAGGTGGTACGATCGTGCCTTATTAGGAAG
GCAACAGACGGGTCTGACATGGATTGGACGAACCACTGAATTGCCGCATTGCAGAGATATTGTATTTAAG
TGCCTAGCTCGATACATAAACGGGTCTCTCTGGTTAGACCAGATCTGAGCCTGGGAGCTCTCTGGCTAAC
TAGGGAACCCACTGCTTAAGCCTCAATAAAGCTTGCCTTGAGTGCTTCAAGTAGTGTGTGCCCGTCTGTT
GTGTGACTCTGGTAACTAGAGATCCCTCAGACCCTTTTAGTCAGTGTGGAAAATCTCTAGCAGTGGCGCC
CGAACAGGGACTTGAAAGCGAAAGGGAAACCAGAGGAGCTCTCTCGACGCAGGACTCGGCTTGCTGAAGC
GCGCACGGCAAGAGGCGAGGGGCGGCGACTGGTGAGTACGCCAAAAATTTTGACTAGCGGAGGCTAGAAG
GAGAGAGATGGGTGCGAGAGCGTCAGTATTAAGCGGGGGAGAATTAGATCGCGATGGGAAAAAATTCGGT
TAAGGCCAGGGGGAAAGAAAAAATATAAATTAAAACATATAGTATGGGCAAGCAGGGAGCTAGAACGATT
CGCAGTTAATCCTGGCCTGTTAGAAACATCAGAAGGCTGTAGACAAATACTGGGACAGCTACAACCATCC
CTTCAGACAGGATCAGAAGAACTTAGATCATTATATAATACAGTAGCAACCCTCTATTGTGTGCATCAAA
GGATAGAGATAAAAGACACCAAGGAAGCTTTAGACAAGATAGAGGAAGAGCAAAACAAAAGTAAGACCAC
CGCACAGCAAGCGGCCGCTGATCTTCAGACCTGGAGGAGGAGATATGAGGGACAATTGGAGAAGTGAATT
ATATAAATATAAAGTAGTAAAAATTGAACCATTAGGAGTAGCACCCACCAAGGCAAAGAGAAGAGTGGTG
CAGAGAGAAAAAAGAGCAGTGGGAATAGGAGCTTTGTTCCTTGGGTTCTTGGGAGCAGCAGGAAGCACTA
TGGGCGCAGCGTCAATGACGCTGACGGTACAGGCCAGACAATTATTGTCTGGTATAGTGCAGCAGCAGAA
CAATTTGCTGAGGGCTATTGAGGCGCAACAGCATCTGTTGCAACTCACAGTCTGGGGCATCAAGCAGCTC
CAGGCAAGAATCCTGGCTGTGGAAAGATACCTAAAGGATCAACAGCTCCTGGGGATTTGGGGTTGCTCTG
GAAAACTCATTTGCACCACTGCTGTGCCTTGGAATGCTAGTTGGAGTAATAAATCTCTGGAACAGATTTG
GAATCACACGACCTGGATGGAGTGGGACAGAGAAATTAACAATTACACAAGCTTAATACACTCCTTAATT
GAAGAATCGCAAAACCAGCAAGAAAAGAATGAACAAGAATTATTGGAATTAGATAAATGGGCAAGTTTGT
GGAATTGGTTTAACATAACAAATTGGCTGTGGTATATAAAATTATTCATAATGATAGTAGGAGGCTTGGT
AGGTTTAAGAATAGTTTTTGCTGTACTTTCTATAGTGAATAGAGTTAGGCAGGGATATTCACCATTATCG
TTTCAGACCCACCTCCCAACCCCGAGGGGACCCATGCATTGCATCTCAATTAGTCAGCAACCAGGTGTGG
AAAGTCCCCAGGCTCCCCAGCAGGCAGAAGTATGCAAAGCATGCGTCTCAATTAGTCAGCAACCATAGTC
CCGCCCCTAACTCCGCCCATCCCGCCCCTAACTCCGCCCAGTTCCGCCCATTCTCCGCCCCATGGCTGAC
TAATTTTTTTTATTTATGCAGAGGCCGAGGCCGCCTCGGCCTCTGAGCTATTCCAGAAGTAGTGAGGAGG
CTTTTTTGGAGGCCTAGGCTTTTGCAAAAAGCTTTCTAGAGGTACCACCGGAGCTTACCATGACCGAGTA
CAAGCCCACGGTGCGCCTCGCCACCCGCGACGACGTCCCCAGGGCCGTACGCACCCTCGCCGCCGCGTTC
GCCGACTACCCCGCCACGCGCCACACCGTCGATCCGGACCGCCACATCGAGCGGGTCACCGAGCTGCAAG
AACTCTTCCTCACGCGCGTCGGGCTCGACATCGGCAAGGTGTGGGTCGCGGACGACGGCGCCGCCGTGGC
GGTCTGGACCACGCCGGAGAGCGTCGAAGCGGGGGCGGTGTTCGCCGAGATCGGCCCGCGCATGGCCGAG
TTGAGCGGTTCCCGGCTGGCCGCGCAGCAACAGATGGAAGGCCTCCTGGCGCCGCACCGGCCCAAGGAGC
CCGCGTGGTTCCTGGCCACCGTCGGCGTCTCGCCCGACCACCAGGGCAAGGGTCTGGGCAGCGCCGTCGT
GCTCCCCGGAGTGGAGGCGGCCGAGCGCGCCGGGGTGCCCGCCTTCCTGGAGACCTCCGCGCCCCGCAAC
CTCCCCTTCTACGAGCGGCTCGGCTTCACCGTCACCGCCGACGTCGAGGTGCCCGAAGGACCGCGCACCT
GGTGCATGACCCGCAAGCCCGGTGCCAGTTAACGAATTCTAGATCTTGAGACAAATGGCAGTATTCATCC
ACAATTTTAAAAGAAAAGGGGGGATTGGGGGGTACAGTGCAGGGGAAAGAATAGTAGACATAATAGCAAC
AGACATACAAACTAAAGAATTACAAAAACAAATTACAAAAATTCAAAATTTTCGGGTTTATTACAGGGAC
AGCAGAGATCCACTTTGGCGCCGGCTCGAGGCCTGCAGGTGCAAAGATGGATAAAGTTTTAAACAGAGAG
GAATCTTTGCAGCTAATGGACCTTCTAGGTCTTGAAAGGAGTGGGAATTGGCTCCGGTGCCCGTCAGTGG
GCAGAGCGCACATCGCCCACAGTCCCCGAGAAGTTGGGGGGAGGGGTCGGCAATTGAACCGGTGCCTAGA
GAAGGTGGCGCGGGGTAAACTGGGAAAGTGATGTCGTGTACTGGCTCCGCCTTTTTCCCGAGGGTGGGGG
AGAACCGTATATAAGTGCAGTAGTCGCCGTGAACGTTCTTTTTCGCAACGGGTTTGCCGCCAGAACACAG
GTAAGTGCCGTGTGTGGTTCCCGCGGGCCTGGCCTCTTTACGGGTTATGGCCCTTGCGTGCCTTGAATTA
CTTCCACCTGGCTGCAGTACGTGATTCTTGATCCCGAGCTTCGGGTTGGAAGTGGGTGGGAGAGTTCGAG
GCCTTGCGCTTAAGGAGCCCCTTCGCCTCGTGCTTGAGTTGAGGCCTGGCCTGGGCGCTGGGGCCGCCGC
GTGCGAATCTGGTGGCACCTTCGCGCCTGTCTCGCTGCTTTCGATAAGTCTCTAGCCATTTAAAATTTTT
GATGACCTGCTGCGACGCTTTTTTTCTGGCAAGATAGTCTTGTAAATGCGGGCCAAGATCTGCACACTGG
TATTTCGGTTTTTGGGGCCGCGGGCGGCGACGGGGCCCGTGCGTCCCAGCGCACATGTTCGGCGAGGCGG
GGCCTGCGAGCGCGGCCACCGAGAATCGGACGGGGGTAGTCTCAAGCTGGCCGGCCTGCTCTGGTGCCTG
GCCTCGCGCCGCCGTGTATCGCCCCGCCCTGGGCGGCAAGGCTGGCCCGGTCGGCACCAGTTGCGTGAGC
GGAAAGATGGCCGCTTCCCGGCCCTGCTGCAGGGAGCTCAAAATGGAGGACGCGGCGCTCGGGAGAGCGG
GCGGGTGAGTCACCCACACAAAGGAAAAGGGCCTTTCCGTCCTCAGCCGTCGCTTCATGTGACTCCACGG
AGTACCGGGCGCCGTCCAGGCACCTCGATTAGTTCTCGAGCTTTTGGAGTACGTCGTCTTTAGGTTGGGG
GGAGGGGTTTTATGCGATGGAGTTTCCCCACACTGAGTGGGTGGAGACTGAAGTTAGGCCAGCTTGGCAC
TTGATGTAATTCTCCTTGGAATTTGCCCTTTTTGAGTTTGGATCTTGGTTCATTCTCAAGCCTCAGACAG
TGGTTCAAAGTTTTTTTCTTCCATTTCAGGTGTCGTGAGGCTAGCACCGCCACCATGGGAGACATGGGAG
ATCCACCAAAAAAAAAACGTCTGATTTCCCTATGTGTTGGTTGCGGCAATCAGATTCACGATCAGTATAT
TCTGAGGGTTTCTCCGGATTTGGAATGGCATGCGGCATGTTTGAAATGTGCGGAGTGTAATCAGTATTTG
GACGAGAGCTGTACATGCTTTGTTAGGGATGGGAAAACCTACTGTAAAAGAGATTATATCAGGTTGTACG
GGATCAAATGCGCCAAGTGCAGCATCGGCTTCAGCAAGAACGACTTCGTGATGCGTGCCCGCTCCAAGGT
GTATCACATCGAGTGTTTCCGCTGTGTGGCCTGCAGCCGCCAGCTCATCCCTGGGGACGAATTTGCGCTT
CGGGAGGACGGTCTCTTCTGCCGAGCAGACCACGATGTGGTGGAGAGGGCCAGTCTAGGCGCTGGCGACC
CGCTCAGTCCCCTGCATCCAGCGCGGCCACTGCAAATGGCAGCGGAGCCCATCTCCGCCAGGCAGCCAGC
CCTGCGGCCCCACGTCCACAAGCAGCCGGAGAAGACCACCCGCGTGCGGACTGTGCTGAACGAGAAGCAG
CTGCACACCTTGCGGACCTGCTACGCCGCAAACCCGCGGCCAGATGCGCTCATGAAGGAGCAACTGGTAG
AGATGACGGGCCTCAGTCCCCGTGTGATCCGGGTCTGGTTTCAAAACAAGCGGTGCAAGGACAAGAAGCG
AAGCATCATGATGAAGCAACTCCAGCAGCAGCAGCCCAATGACAAAACTAATATCCAGGGGATGACAGGA
ACTCCCATGGTGGCTGCCAGTCCAGAGAGACACGACGGTGGCTTACAGGCTAACCCAGTGGAAGTACAAA
GTTACCAGCCACCTTGGAAAGTACTGAGCGACTTCGCCTTGCAGAGTGACATAGATCAGCCTGCTTTTCA
GCAACTGGTCAATTTTTCAGAAGGAGGACCGGGCTCTAATTCCACTGGCAGTGAAGTAGCATCAATGTCC
TCTCAACTTCCAGATACACCTAACAGCATGGTAGCCAGTCCTATTGAGGCATAGTAATGAACTAGTCCGT
AACTTGAAAGTATTTCGATTTCTTGGCTTTATATATCTTGTGGAAAGGACGAAAGTAACGGCTCGTGGGA
AGTGTCACGCGTTAAGTCGACAATCAACCTCTGGATTACAAAATTTGTGAAAGATTGACTGGTATTCTTA
ACTATGTTGCTCCTTTTACGCTATGTGGATACGCTGCTTTAATGCCTTTGTATCATGCTATTGCTTCCCG
TATGGCTTTCATTTTCTCCTCCTTGTATAAATCCTGGTTGCTGTCTCTTTATGAGGAGTTGTGGCCCGTT
GTCAGGCAACGTGGCGTGGTGTGCACTGTGTTTGCTGACGCAACCCCCACTGGTTGGGGCATTGCCACCA
CCTGTCAGCTCCTTTCCGGGACTTTCGCTTTCCCCCTCCCTATTGCCACGGCGGAACTCATCGCCGCCTG
CCTTGCCCGCTGCTGGACAGGGGCTCGGCTGTTGGGCACTGACAATTCCGTGGTGTTGTCGGGGAAATCA
TCGTCCTTTCCTTGGCTGCTCGCCTGTGTTGCCACCTGGATTCTGCGCGGGACGTCCTTCTGCTACGTCC
CTTCGGCCCTCAATCCAGCGGACCTTCCTTCCCGCGGCCTGCTGCCGGCTCTGCGGCCTCTTCCGCGTCT
TCGCCTTCGCCCTCAGACGAGTCGGATCTCCCTTTGGGCCGCCTCCCCGCGTCGACTTTAAGACCAATGA
CTTACAAGGCAGCTGTAGATCTTAGCCACTTTTTAAAAGAAAAGGGGGGACTGGAAGGGCTAATTCACTC
CCAACGAAGACAAGATCTGCTTTTTGCTTGTACTGGGTCTCTCTGGTTAGACCAGATCTGAGCCTGGGAG
CTCTCTGGCTAACTAGGGAACCCACTGCTTAAGCCTCAATAAAGCTTGCCTTGAGTGCTTCAAGTAGTGT
GTGCCCGTCTGTTGTGTGACTCTGGTAACTAGAGATCCCTCAGACCCTTTTAGTCAGTGTGGAAAATCTC
TAGCAGTACGTATAGTAGTTCATGTCATCTTATTATTCAGTATTTATAACTTGCAAAGAAATGAATATCA
GAGAGTGAGAGGAACTTGTTTATTGCAGCTTATAATGGTTACAAATAAAGCAATAGCATCACAAATTTCA
CAAATAAAGCATTTTTTTCACTGCATTCTAGTTGTGGTTTGTCCAAACTCATCAATGTATCTTATCATGT
CTGGCTCTAGCTATCCCGCCCCTAACTCCGCCCATCCCGCCCCTAACTCCGCCCAGTTCCGCCCATTCTC
CGCCCCATGGCTGACTAATTTTTTTTATTTATGCAGAGGCCGAGGCCGCCTCGGCCTCTGAGCTATTCCA
GAAGTAGTGAGGAGGCTTTTTTGGAGGCCTAGGGACGTACCCAATTCGCCCTATAGTGAGTCGTATTACG
CGCGCTCACTGGCCGTCGTTTTACAACGTCGTGACTGGGAAAACCCTGGCGTTACCCAACTTAATCGCCT
TGCAGCACATCCCCCTTTCGCCAGCTGGCGTAATAGCGAAGAGGCCCGCACCGATCGCCCTTCCCAACAG
TTGCGCAGCCTGAATGGCGAATGGG
[124 nt withheld, positions 6746-6869]
C
[91 nt withheld, positions 6871-6961]
A
[49 nt withheld, positions 6963-7011]
CCTTTGACGTTGGAGTCCACGTTCTTT
[37 nt withheld, positions 7039-7075]
ACCCTATCTCGGTCTATTCTTTTGATTTATAAGGGATTTTGCCGATTTCGGCCTATTGGTTAAAAAATGA
GCTGATTTAACAAAAATTTAACGCGAATTTTAACAAAATATTAACGCTTACAATTTAGGTGGCACTTTTC
GGGGAAATGTGCGCGGAACCCCTATTTGTTTATTTTTCTAAATACATTCAAATATGTATCCGCTCATGAG
ACAATAACCCTGATAAATGCTTCAATAATATTGAAAAAGGAAGAGTATGAGTATTCAACATTTCCGTGTC
GCCCTTATTCCCTTTTTTGCGGCATTTTGCCTTCCTGTTTTTGCTCACCCAGAAACGCTGGTGAAAGTAA
AAGATGCTGAAGATCAGTTGGGTGCACGAGTGGGTTACATCGAACTGGATCTCAACAGCGGTAAGATCCT
TGAGAGTTTTCGCCCCGAAGAACGTTTTCCAATGATGAGCACTTTTAAAGTTCTGCTATGTGGCGCGGTA
TTATCCCGTATTGACGCCGGGCAAGAGCAACTCGGTCGCCGCATACACTATTCTCAGAATGACTTGGTTG
AGTACTCACCAGTCACAGAAAAGCATCTTACGGATGGCATGACAGTAAGAGAATTATGCAGTGCTGCCAT
AACCATGAGTGATAACACTGCGGCCAACTTACTTCTGACAACGATCGGAGGACCGAAGGAGCTAACCGCT
TTTTTGCACAACATGGGGGATCATGTAACTCGCCTTGATCGTTGGGAACCGGAGCTGAATGAAGCCATAC
CAAACGACGAGCGTGACACCACGATGCCTGTAGCAATGGCAACAACGTTGCGCAAACTATTAACTGGCGA
ACTACTTACTCTAGCTTCCCGGCAACAATTAATAGACTGGATGGAGGCGGATAAAGTTGCAGGACCACTT
CTGCGCTCGGCCCTTCCGGCTGGCTGGTTTATTGCTGATAAATCTGGAGCCGGTGAGCGTGGGTCTCGCG
GTATCATTGCAGCACTGGGGCCAGATGGTAAGCCCTCCCGTATCGTAGTTATCTACACGACGGGGAGTCA
GGCAACTATGGATGAACGAAATAGACAGATCGCTGAGATAGGTGCCTCACTGATTAAGCATTGGTAACTG
TCAGACCAAGTTTACTCATATATACTTTAGATTGATTTAAAACTTCATTTTTAATTTAAAAGGATCTAGG
TGAAGATCCTTTTTGATAATCTCATGACCAAAATCCCTTAACGTGAGTTTTCGTTCCACTGAGCGTCAGA
CCCCGTAGAAAAGATCAAAGGATCTTCTTGAGATCCTTTTTTTCTGCGCGTAATCTGCTGCTTGCAAACA
AAAAAACCACCGCTACCAGCGGTGGTTTGTTTGCCGGATCAAGAGCTACCAACTCTTTTTCCGAAGGTAA
CTGGCTTCAGCAGAGCGCAGATACCAAATACTGTTCTTCTAGTGTAGCCGTAGTTAGGCCACCACTTCAA
GAACTCTGTAGCACCGCCTACATACCTCGCTCTGCTAATCCTGTTACCAGTGGCTGCTGCCAGTGGCGAT
AAGTCGTGTCTTACCGGGTTGGACTCAAGACGATAGTTACCGGATAAGGCGCAGCGGTCGGGCTGAACGG
GGGGTTCGTGCACACAGCCCAGCTTGGAGCGAACGACCTACACCGAACTGAGATACCTACAGCGTGAGCT
ATGAGAAAGCGCCACGCTTCCCGAAGGGAGAAAGGCGGACAGGTATCCGGTAAGCGGCAGGGTCGGAACA
GGAGAGCGCACGAGGGAGCTTCCAGGGGGAAACGCCTGGTATCTTTATAGTCCTGTCGGGTTTCGCCACC
TCTGACTTGAGCGTCGATTTTTGTGATGCTCGTCAGGGGGGCGGAGCCTATGGAAAAACGCCAGCAACGC
GGCCTTTTTACGGTTCCTGGCCTTTTGCTGGCCTTTTGCTCACATGTTCTTTCCTGCGTTATCCCCTGAT
TCTGTGGATAACCGTATTACCGCCTTTGAGTGAGCTGATACCGCTCGCCGCAGCCGAACGACCGAGCGCA
GCGAGTCAGTGAGCGAGGAAGCGGAAGAGCGCCCAATACGCAAACCGCCTCTCCCCGCGCGTTGGCCGAT
TCATTAATGCAGCTGGCACGACAGGTTTCCCGACTGGAAAGCGGGCAGTGAGCGCAACGCAATTAATGTG
AGTTAGCTCACTCATTAGGCACCCCAGGCTTTACACTTTATGCTTCCGGCTCGTATGTTGTGTGGAATTG
TGAGCGGATAACAATTTCACACAGGAAACAGCTATGACCATGATTACGCCAAGCGCGCAATTAACCCTCA
CTAAAGGGAACAAAAGCTGGAGCTGCAAGC
Features (pLannotate 1.2.2; 31 found; start..end, strand, type, name):
      5..231     +  promoter       RSV promoter: Rous sarcoma virus enhancer/promoter
    232..412     +  LTR            5' LTR (truncated): truncated 5' long terminal repeat (LTR) from HIV-1
    459..584     +  misc_feature   HIV-1 Ψ: packaging signal of human immunodeficiency virus type 1
    568..931     +  CDS            HIV-1 gag (fragment): gag protein from human immunodeficiency virus 1; gag
   1077..1310    +  misc_feature   RRE: The Rev response element (RRE) of HIV-1 allows for Rev-dependent mRNA export from the nucleus to the cytoplasm.
   1687..1713    +  CDS            Rev (fragment): human immunodeficiency virus 1 (HIV-1) Rev protein; rev; enhances nuclear export of unspliced and incompletely spliced viral mRNAs
   1720..1743    +  promoter       SV40 promoter (fragment): SV40 early promoter
   1744..1815    +  promoter       SV40 promoter (fragment): SV40 enhancer and early promoter
   1839..1974    +  rep_origin     SV40 ori: SV40 origin of replication
   2020..2616    +  CDS            PuroR (fragment): puromycin N-acetyltransferase; pac from Streptomyces; confers resistance to puromycin
   2665..2782    +  misc_feature   cPPT/CTS: central polypurine tract and central termination sequence of HIV-1
   2847..2913    +  CDS            small t antigen (fragment): SV40 (simian virus 40) small t antigen
   2920..4098    +  promoter       EF-1α promoter: strong constitutive promoter for human elongation factor EF-1α
   4115..5161    +  CDS            ISL1: ISL1_HUMAN - Experimental evidence at protein level: Swiss-Prot protein existence level 1. DNA-binding transcriptional activator. Recognizes and binds to the consensus octamer binding site 5'-ATAATTAA-3' in promoter of target genes. Plays a fundamental role in the gene regulatory network essential for retinal ganglion cell (RGC) differentiation. Cooperates with the transcription factor POU4F2 to achieve maximal levels of expression of RGC target genes and RGC fate specification in the developing retina. Involved in the specification of motor neurons in cooperation with LHX3 and LDB1. Binds to
   5177..5230    +  promoter       U6 promoter (fragment): RNA polymerase III promoter for human U6 snRNA
   5272..5860    +  misc_feature   WPRE: woodchuck hepatitis virus posttranscriptional regulatory element
   5911..5930    +  misc_feature   cPPT/CTS (fragment): central polypurine tract and central termination sequence of HIV-1
   5932..6165    +  LTR            3' LTR (ΔU3): self-inactivating 3' long terminal repeat (LTR) from HIV-1
   6243..6364    +  polyA_signal   SV40 poly(A) signal: SV40 polyadenylation signal
   6404..6539    +  rep_origin     SV40 ori: SV40 origin of replication
   6560..6578    -  promoter       T7 promoter: promoter for bacteriophage T7 RNA polymerase
   6586..6741    +  CDS            lacZα (fragment): LacZα fragment of β-galactosidase; lacZ fragment
   6746..7174    +  rep_origin     f1 ori (sequence partly withheld): f1 bacteriophage origin of replication; arrow indicates direction of (+) strand synthesis
   7227..7331    +  promoter       AmpR promoter: bla
   7332..8192    +  CDS            AmpR: β-lactamase; bla; confers resistance to ampicillin, carbenicillin, and related antibiotics
   8363..8951    +  rep_origin     ori: high-copy-number ColE1/pMB1/pBR322/pUC origin of replication
   9134..9226    +  CDS            lacI (fragment): lac repressor; lacI; The lac repressor binds to the lac operator to inhibit transcription in E. coli. This inhibition can be relieved by adding lactose or isopropyl-β-D-thiogalactopyranoside (IPTG).
   9239..9260    +  protein_bind   CAP binding site: CAP binding activates transcription in the presence of cAMP. E. coli catabolite activator protein
   9275..9305    +  promoter       lac promoter: promoter for the E. coli lac operon
   9313..9329    +  protein_bind   lac operator: The lac repressor binds to the lac operator to inhibit transcription in E. coli. This inhibition can be relieved by adding lactose or isopropyl-β-D-thiogalactopyranoside (IPTG). lac repressor encoded by lacI
   9374..9392    +  promoter       T3 promoter: promoter for bacteriophage T3 RNA polymerase
