[The description below was written by a language model from this plasmid's Addgene catalogue record and pLannotate feature annotations shown in this document.]
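Description:
TFORF1365 is a third-generation-style, self-inactivating lentiviral expression plasmid built on the pLX_TRC317 backbone and carrying the human ISL1 open reading frame. It belongs to a barcoded transcription factor ORF collection. In bacteria it is maintained through a high-copy ColE1/pUC-type origin and selected with ampicillin (AmpR under its own bla promoter). An f1 origin and remnants of a lac/lacZα cloning region flanked by T3 and T7 promoters are also present in the backbone. The record notes that the plasmid can recombine during propagation, as is common for LTR-containing vectors.

The viral genome is transcribed from an RSV promoter fused to a truncated HIV-1 5' LTR. It includes the Ψ packaging signal with a gag fragment, the Rev response element for nuclear export of the full-length RNA, a cPPT/CTS element, and a ΔU3 3' LTR followed by an SV40 polyadenylation signal. Two expression units lie between the LTRs. An SV40 early promoter/origin region sits upstream of the puromycin N-acetyltransferase gene, which allows selection of transduced mammalian cells. The strong constitutive EF-1α promoter drives ISL1, a LIM-homeodomain DNA-binding transcriptional activator involved in motor neuron and retinal ganglion cell specification. A WPRE downstream of the ORF enhances transcript stability and expression.

According to the catalogue entry, each construct in the collection carries a unique 24-bp barcode. The barcode is not annotated in the feature table, though the recorded insert is about 100 bp longer than the annotated coding sequence. These barcodes allow the overexpressed factor to be identified in pooled screens, such as those examining directed differentiation.
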