Addgene plasmid #142382: TFORF1365
Purpose: Lentiviral vector for overexpressing transcription factor ORFs with unique 24-bp barcodes. Barcodes facilitate identification of transcription factors in pooled screens.
Depositing lab: Feng Zhang. Depositing organization: Broad Institute. Publication: A transcription factor atlas of directed differentiation. Joung J, Ma S, Tay T, Geiger-Schuller KR, Kirchgatterer PC, Verdine VK, Guo B, Arias-Garcia MA, Allen WE, Singh A, Kuksenko O, Abudayyeh OO, Gootenberg JS, Fu Z, Macrae RK, Buenrostro JD, Regev A, Zhang F. Cell. 2023 Jan 5;186(1):209-229.e26. doi: 10.1016/j.cell.2022.11.026. PubMed 36608654.
Backbone
  Vector backbone: pLX_TRC317
  Backbone manufacturer: Broad Institute Genetic Perturbation Platform
  Backbone size w/o insert (bp): 8264
  Vector type: Mammalian Expression, Lentiviral
  Selectable markers: Puromycin
Growth in bacteria
  Bacterial resistance: Ampicillin, 100 μg/mL
  Growth temperature: 37°C
  Growth strain: NEB Stable
  Copy number: High Copy
Gene/Insert
  Gene/Insert name: ISL1
  Species: H. sapiens (human)
  Insert size (bp): 1151
  Entrez Gene: ISL1 (a.k.a. ISLET1, Isl-1)
  Promoter: EF1a
  Cloning method: Unknown
  Sequencing primers: 5′ GGGTGGAGACTGAAGTTAGGCCAG; 3′ CACATAGCGTAAAAGGAGCAACATAG
Terms and licenses: Academic/Nonprofit Terms; Industry Terms: Not Available to Industry
Depositor comments: NM_002202,ENST00000230658 . The transcription factor ORF portion of this plasmid was synthesized by Genewiz. Please test multiple small colonies in case of plasmid recombination. To make this collection available in a timely manner, a portion of this collection was not fully sequenced by Addgene. If an Addgene verified full plasmid sequence is not available, please contact us prior to placing an order to request the full sequence.
How to cite: TFORF1365 was a gift from Feng Zhang (Addgene plasmid # 142382 ; http://n2t.net/addgene:142382 ; RRID:Addgene_142382)
