>Addgene plasmid #142382 | TFORF1365 | depositor partial sequence | sequence record 279284 | Insert
ACCGCCACCATGGGAGACATGGGAGATCCACCAAAAAAAAAACGTCTGATTTCCCTATGTGTTGGTTGCG
GCAATCAGATTCACGATCAGTATATTCTGAGGGTTTCTCCGGATTTGGAATGGCATGCGGCATGTTTGAA
ATGTGCGGAGTGTAATCAGTATTTGGACGAGAGCTGTACATGCTTTGTTAGGGATGGGAAAACCTACTGT
AAAAGAGATTATATCAGGTTGTACGGGATCAAATGCGCCAAGTGCAGCATCGGCTTCAGCAAGAACGACT
TCGTGATGCGTGCCCGCTCCAAGGTGTATCACATCGAGTGTTTCCGCTGTGTGGCCTGCAGCCGCCAGCT
CATCCCTGGGGACGAATTTGCGCTTCGGGAGGACGGTCTCTTCTGCCGAGCAGACCACGATGTGGTGGAG
AGGGCCAGTCTAGGCGCTGGCGACCCGCTCAGTCCCCTGCATCCAGCGCGGCCACTGCAAATGGCAGCGG
AGCCCATCTCCGCCAGGCAGCCAGCCCTGCGGCCCCACGTCCACAAGCAGCCGGAGAAGACCACCCGCGT
GCGGACTGTGCTGAACGAGAAGCAGCTGCACACCTTGCGGACCTGCTACGCCGCAAACCCGCGGCCAGAT
GCGCTCATGAAGGAGCAACTGGTAGAGATGACGGGCCTCAGTCCCCGTGTGATCCGGGTCTGGTTTCAAA
ACAAGCGGTGCAAGGACAAGAAGCGAAGCATCATGATGAAGCAACTCCAGCAGCAGCAGCCCAATGACAA
AACTAATATCCAGGGGATGACAGGAACTCCCATGGTGGCTGCCAGTCCAGAGAGACACGACGGTGGCTTA
CAGGCTAACCCAGTGGAAGTACAAAGTTACCAGCCACCTTGGAAAGTACTGAGCGACTTCGCCTTGCAGA
GTGACATAGATCAGCCTGCTTTTCAGCAACTGGTCAATTTTTCAGAAGGAGGACCGGGCTCTAATTCCAC
TGGCAGTGAAGTAGCATCAATGTCCTCTCAACTTCCAGATACACCTAACAGCATGGTAGCCAGTCCTATT
GAGGCATAGTAATGAACTAGTCCGTAACTTGAAAGTATTTCGATTTCTTGGCTTTATATATCTTGTGGAA
AGGACGAAAGTAACGGCTCGTGGGAAGTGTC
