>Addgene plasmid #142382 | TFORF1365 | depositor partial sequence | sequence record 279285 | Barcode
AAGTAACGGCTCGTGGGAAGTGTC
